Addgene plasmid #36075: mcherry-PH
Depositing lab: Narasimhan Gautam. Depositing organization: Washington University in Saint Louis. Publication: G protein subunit dissociation and translocation regulate cellular response to receptor stimulation. Chisari M, Saini DK, Cho JH, Kalyanaraman V, Gautam N. PLoS One. 2009 Nov 11;4(11):e7797. 10.1371/journal.pone.0007797 PubMed 19936219.
Backbone
  Vector backbone: pcDNA3.1
  Backbone manufacturer: Invitrogen
  Backbone size w/o insert (bp): 5428
  Vector type: Mammalian Expression
  Selectable markers: Neomycin (select with G418)
Growth in bacteria
  Bacterial resistance: Ampicillin, 100 μg/mL
  Growth temperature: 37°C
  Growth strain: DH5alpha
  Copy number: High Copy
Gene/Insert
  Gene/Insert name: PH domain of PLCdelta1
  Species: H. sapiens (human)
  Insert size (bp): 510
  GenBank ID: NM_001130964
  Entrez Gene: PLCD1 (a.k.a. NDNC3, PLC-III)
  Promoter: CMV
  Tag / fusion protein: mcherry (N terminal on backbone)
  Cloning method: Restriction Enzyme; 5′ cloning site HindIII (not destroyed); 3′ cloning site XbaI (not destroyed)
  Sequencing primers: 5′ T7 primer; 3′ BGH reverse primer
Terms and licenses: Academic/Nonprofit Terms; Industry Terms: Not Available to Industry
How to cite: mcherry-PH was a gift from Narasimhan Gautam (Addgene plasmid # 36075 ; http://n2t.net/addgene:36075 ; RRID:Addgene_36075)
