[The description below was written by a language model from this plasmid's Addgene catalogue record and pLannotate feature annotations shown in this document.]
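Description:
mcherry-PH is a mammalian expression plasmid built on the pcDNA3.1 backbone that encodes the pleckstrin homology (PH) domain of human phospholipase C delta 1 (PLCD1) fused at its N terminus to the monomeric red fluorescent protein mCherry. The sequenced plasmid is about 6.6 kb. It replicates in E. coli at high copy from a ColE1/pUC-type origin and is selected with ampicillin through the β-lactamase gene. An f1 origin is also present. For selection in mammalian cells, an SV40 early promoter drives the neomycin phosphotransferase gene, followed by an SV40 polyadenylation signal, which allows G418 selection of stable transfectants. The short fragments annotated as HIV-1 LTR, ble, lacI and bom are probably incidental homology matches within backbone sequence rather than functional parts.

The fusion is transcribed from the human cytomegalovirus immediate early enhancer and promoter and terminated by the bovine growth hormone polyadenylation signal. A T7 promoter lies just upstream of the coding region and, together with the BGH reverse site, serves as a sequencing primer site. The mCherry reading frame is followed almost immediately by the 510 bp PLCD1 fragment, which was cloned between HindIII and XbaI sites that remain intact.

The PLCδ1 PH domain binds phosphatidylinositol 4,5-bisphosphate, so fluorescent fusions of this kind are generally used as live-cell reporters. They mark the plasma membrane at rest and move to the cytosol when phospholipase C hydrolyses PIP2. The associated publication studies how G protein subunit dissociation and translocation shape the cellular response to receptor stimulation, which fits use of the construct as an imaging readout of receptor-driven PLC activity, although the record does not state the application explicitly.
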