Features (pLannotate 1.2.2; 21 found; start..end, strand, type, name):
     31..83      -  misc_feature   bom (fragment): basis of mobility region from pBR322
    238..617     +  enhancer       CMV enhancer: human cytomegalovirus immediate early enhancer
    618..821     +  promoter       CMV promoter: human cytomegalovirus (CMV) immediate early promoter
    817..850     +  LTR            5' LTR (truncated) (fragment): truncated 5' long terminal repeat (LTR) from HIV-1
    866..884     +  promoter       T7 promoter: promoter for bacteriophage T7 RNA polymerase
    920..1627    +  CDS            mCherry: mCherry is a basic (constitutively fluorescent) red fluorescent protein published in 2004, derived from Discosoma sp.. It is reported to be a very rapidly-maturing monomer with low acid sensitivity.
   1634..2143    +  CDS            PLCD1 (fragment): PLCD1_HUMAN - Experimental evidence at protein level: Swiss-Prot protein existence level 1. The production of the second messenger molecules diacylglycerol (DAG) and inositol 1,4,5-trisphosphate (IP3) is mediated by activated phosphatidylinositol-specific phospholipase C enzymes (PubMed:9188725). Essential for trophoblast and placental development (By similarity). Binds phosphatidylinositol 4,5-bisphosphate (PubMed:7890667, PubMed:9188725). From Homo sapiens (Human).
   2184..2408    +  polyA_signal   bGH poly(A) signal: bovine growth hormone polyadenylation signal
   2412..2433    +  promoter       SV40 promoter (fragment): SV40 enhancer and early promoter
   2454..2882    +  rep_origin     f1 ori (sequence partly withheld): f1 bacteriophage origin of replication; arrow indicates direction of (+) strand synthesis
   2896..3225    +  promoter       SV40 promoter: SV40 enhancer and early promoter
   3292..4083    +  CDS            neo: KKA2_KLEPN - Also known as kan, nptII. Experimental evidence at protein level: Swiss-Prot protein existence level 1. Resistance to kanamycin, neomycin, paromomycin, ribostamycin, butirosin and gentamicin B. From Klebsiella pneumoniae.
   4107..4265    +  CDS            ble (fragment): BLE_KLEPN - Experimental evidence at protein level: Swiss-Prot protein existence level 1. Binding protein with a strong affinity to the bleomycin family of antibiotics. Binds to CL990; an antimitotic-antibiotic compound. From Klebsiella pneumoniae.
   4260..4381    +  polyA_signal   SV40 poly(A) signal: SV40 polyadenylation signal
   4454..4470    -  protein_bind   lac operator: The lac repressor binds to the lac operator to inhibit transcription in E. coli. This inhibition can be relieved by adding lactose or isopropyl-β-D-thiogalactopyranoside (IPTG). lac repressor encoded by lacI
   4478..4508    -  promoter       lac promoter: promoter for the E. coli lac operon
   4523..4544    -  protein_bind   CAP binding site: CAP binding activates transcription in the presence of cAMP. E. coli catabolite activator protein
   4557..4649    -  CDS            lacI (fragment): lac repressor; lacI; The lac repressor binds to the lac operator to inhibit transcription in E. coli. This inhibition can be relieved by adding lactose or isopropyl-β-D-thiogalactopyranoside (IPTG).
   4832..5420    -  rep_origin     ori: high-copy-number ColE1/pMB1/pBR322/pUC origin of replication
   5591..6451    -  CDS            AmpR: β-lactamase; bla; confers resistance to ampicillin, carbenicillin, and related antibiotics
   6452..6556    -  promoter       AmpR promoter: bla
>Addgene plasmid #36075 | mcherry-PH | addgene full sequence | sequence record 250222 | Addgene NGS Result
GTCGACGGATCGGGAGATCTCCCGATCCCCTATGGTGCACTCTCAGTACAATCTGCTCTGATGCCGCATA
GTTAAGCCAGTATCTGCTCCCTGCTTGTGTGTTGGAGGTCGCTGAGTAGTGCGCGAGCAAAATTTAAGCT
ACAACAAGGCAAGGCTTGACCGACAATTGCATGAAGAATCTGCTTAGGGTTAGGCGTTTTGCGCTGCTTC
GCGATGTACGGGCCAGATATACGCGTTGACATTGATTATTGACTAGTTATTAATAGTAATCAATTACGGG
GTCATTAGTTCATAGCCCATATATGGAGTTCCGCGTTACATAACTTACGGTAAATGGCCCGCCTGGCTGA
CCGCCCAACGACCCCCGCCCATTGACGTCAATAATGACGTATGTTCCCATAGTAACGCCAATAGGGACTT
TCCATTGACGTCAATGGGTGGAGTATTTACGGTAAACTGCCCACTTGGCAGTACATCAAGTGTATCATAT
GCCAAGTACGCCCCCTATTGACGTCAATGACGGTAAATGGCCCGCCTGGCATTATGCCCAGTACATGACC
TTATGGGACTTTCCTACTTGGCAGTACATCTACGTATTAGTCATCGCTATTACCATGGTGATGCGGTTTT
GGCAGTACATCAATGGGCGTGGATAGCGGTTTGACTCACGGGGATTTCCAAGTCTCCACCCCATTGACGT
CAATGGGAGTTTGTTTTGGCACCAAAATCAACGGGACTTTCCAAAATGTCGTAACAACTCCGCCCCATTG
ACGCAAATGGGCGGTAGGCGTGTACGGTGGGAGGTCTATATAAGCAGAGCTCTCTGGCTAACTAGAGAAC
CCACTGCTTACTGGCTTATCGAAATTAATACGACTCACTATAGGGAGACCCAAGCTGGCTAGCGTTTAAA
CTTAAGCTTATGGTGAGCAAGGGCGAGGAGGATAACATGGCCATCATCAAGGAGTTCATGCGCTTCAAGG
TGCACATGGAGGGCTCCGTGAACGGCCACGAGTTCGAGATCGAGGGCGAGGGCGAGGGCCGCCCCTACGA
GGGCACCCAGACCGCCAAGCTGAAGGTGACCAAGGGTGGCCCCCTGCCCTTCGCCTGGGACATCCTGTCC
CCTCAGTTCATGTACGGCTCCAAGGCCTACGTGAAGCACCCCGCCGACATCCCCGACTACTTGAAGCTGT
CCTTCCCCGAGGGCTTCAAGTGGGAGCGCGTGATGAACTTCGAGGACGGCGGCGTGGTGACCGTGACCCA
GGACTCCTCCCTGCAGGACGGCGAGTTCATCTACAAGGTGAAGCTGCGCGGCACCAACTTCCCCTCCGAC
GGCCCCGTAATGCAGAAGAAGACCATGGGCTGGGAGGCCTCCTCCGAGCGGATGTACCCCGAGGACGGCG
CCCTGAAGGGCGAGATCAAGCAGAGGCTGAAGCTGAAGGACGGCGGCCACTACGACGCTGAGGTCAAGAC
CACCTACAAGGCCAAGAAGCCCGTGCAGCTGCCCGGCGCCTACAACGTCAACATCAAGTTGGACATCACC
TCCCACAACGAGGACTACACCATCGTGGAACAGTACGAACGCGCCGAGGGCCGCCACTCCACCGGCGGCA
TGGACGAGCTGTACAAGGAATTCATGGACTCGGGCCGGGACTTCCTGACCCTGCACGGCCTACAGGATGA
TGAGGATCTACAGGCGCTGCTGAAGGGCAGCCAGCTCCTGAAGGTGAAGTCCAGCTCATGGAGGAGAGAG
CGCTTCTACAAGTTGCAGGAGGACTGCAAGACCATCTGGCAGGAGTCCCGCAAGGTCATGCGGACCCCGG
AGTCCCAGCTGTTCTCCATCGAGGACATTCAGGAGGTGCGAATGGGGCACCGCACGGAGGGTCTGGAGAA
GTTCGCCCGTGATGTGCCCGAGGACCGCTGCTTCTCCATTGTCTTCAAGGACCAGCGCAATACACTAGAC
CTCATCGCCCCATCGCCAGCTGATGCCCAGCACTGGGTGCTGGGGCTGCACAAGATCATCCACCACTCAG
GCTCCATGGACCAGCGTCAGAAGCTACAGCACTGGATTCACTCCTGCTTGCGAAAAGCTGACAAAAACAA
GGACAACAAGATGAGCTTCAAGGAGCTGCAGAACTTCCTGAAGTAGTCTAGAGGGCCCGTTTAAACCCGC
TGATCAGCCTCGACTGTGCCTTCTAGTTGCCAGCCATCTGTTGTTTGCCCCTCCCCCGTGCCTTCCTTGA
CCCTGGAAGGTGCCACTCCCACTGTCCTTTCCTAATAAAATGAGGAAATTGCATCGCATTGTCTGAGTAG
GTGTCATTCTATTCTGGGGGGTGGGGTGGGGCAGGACAGCAAGGGGGAGGATTGGGAAGACAATAGCAGG
CATGCTGGGGATGCGGTGGGCTCTATGGCTTCTGAGGCGGAAAGAACCAGCTGGGGCTCTAGGGGGTATC
CCC
[124 nt withheld, positions 2454-2577]
C
[91 nt withheld, positions 2579-2669]
A
[49 nt withheld, positions 2671-2719]
CCTTTGACGTTGGAGTCCACGTTCTTT
[37 nt withheld, positions 2747-2783]
ACCCTATCTCGGTCTATTCTTTTGATTTATAAGGGATTTTGCCGATTTCGGCCTATTGGTTAAAAAATGA
GCTGATTTAACAAAAATTTAACGCGAATTAATTCTGTGGAATGTGTGTCAGTTAGGGTGTGGAAAGTCCC
CAGGCTCCCCAGCAGGCAGAAGTATGCAAAGCATGCATCTCAATTAGTCAGCAACCAGGTGTGGAAAGTC
CCCAGGCTCCCCAGCAGGCAGAAGTATGCAAAGCATGCATCTCAATTAGTCAGCAACCATAGTCCCGCCC
CTAACTCCGCCCATCCCGCCCCTAACTCCGCCCAGTTCCGCCCATTCTCCGCCCCATGGCTGACTAATTT
TTTTTATTTATGCAGAGGCCGAGGCCGCCTCTGCCTCTGAGCTATTCCAGAAGTAGTGAGGAGGCTTTTT
TGGAGGCCTAGGCTTTTGCAAAAAGCTCCCGGGAGCTTGTATATCCATTTTCGGATCTGATCAAGAGACA
GGATGAGGATCGTTTCGCATGATTGAACAAGATGGATTGCACGCAGGTTCTCCGGCCGCTTGGGTGGAGA
GGCTATTCGGCTATGACTGGGCACAACAGACAATCGGCTGCTCTGATGCCGCCGTGTTCCGGCTGTCAGC
GCAGGGGCGCCCGGTTCTTTTTGTCAAGACCGACCTGTCCGGTGCCCTGAATGAACTGCAGGACGAGGCA
GCGCGGCTATCGTGGCTGGCCACGACGGGCGTTCCTTGCGCAGCTGTGCTCGACGTTGTCACTGAAGCGG
GAAGGGACTGGCTGCTATTGGGCGAAGTGCCGGGGCAGGATCTCCTGTCATCTCACCTTGCTCCTGCCGA
GAAAGTATCCATCATGGCTGATGCAATGCGGCGGCTGCATACGCTTGATCCGGCTACCTGCCCATTCGAC
CACCAAGCGAAACATCGCATCGAGCGAGCACGTACTCGGATGGAAGCCGGTCTTGTCGATCAGGATGATC
TGGACGAAGAGCATCAGGGGCTCGCGCCAGCCGAACTGTTCGCCAGGCTCAAGGCGCGCATGCCCGACGG
CGAGGATCTCGTCGTGACCCATGGCGATGCCTGCTTGCCGAATATCATGGTGGAAAATGGCCGCTTTTCT
GGATTCATCGACTGTGGCCGGCTGGGTGTGGCGGACCGCTATCAGGACATAGCGTTGGCTACCCGTGATA
TTGCTGAAGAGCTTGGCGGCGAATGGGCTGACCGCTTCCTCGTGCTTTACGGTATCGCCGCTCCCGATTC
GCAGCGCATCGCCTTCTATCGCCTTCTTGACGAGTTCTTCTGAGCGGGACTCTGGGGTTCGAAATGACCG
ACCAAGCGACGCCCAACCTGCCATCACGAGATTTCGATTCCACCGCCGCCTTCTATGAAAGGTTGGGCTT
CGGAATCGTTTTCCGGGACGCCGGCTGGATGATCCTCCAGCGCGGGGATCTCATGCTGGAGTTCTTCGCC
CACCCCAACTTGTTTATTGCAGCTTATAATGGTTACAAATAAAGCAATAGCATCACAAATTTCACAAATA
AAGCATTTTTTTCACTGCATTCTAGTTGTGGTTTGTCCAAACTCATCAATGTATCTTATCATGTCTGTAT
ACCGTCGACCTCTAGCTAGAGCTTGGCGTAATCATGGTCATAGCTGTTTCCTGTGTGAAATTGTTATCCG
CTCACAATTCCACACAACATACGAGCCGGAAGCATAAAGTGTAAAGCCTGGGGTGCCTAATGAGTGAGCT
AACTCACATTAATTGCGTTGCGCTCACTGCCCGCTTTCCAGTCGGGAAACCTGTCGTGCCAGCTGCATTA
ATGAATCGGCCAACGCGCGGGGAGAGGCGGTTTGCGTATTGGGCGCTCTTCCGCTTCCTCGCTCACTGAC
TCGCTGCGCTCGGTCGTTCGGCTGCGGCGAGCGGTATCAGCTCACTCAAAGGCGGTAATACGGTTATCCA
CAGAATCAGGGGATAACGCAGGAAAGAACATGTGAGCAAAAGGCCAGCAAAAGGCCAGGAACCGTAAAAA
GGCCGCGTTGCTGGCGTTTTTCCATAGGCTCCGCCCCCCTGACGAGCATCACAAAAATCGACGCTCAAGT
CAGAGGTGGCGAAACCCGACAGGACTATAAAGATACCAGGCGTTTCCCCCTGGAAGCTCCCTCGTGCGCT
CTCCTGTTCCGACCCTGCCGCTTACCGGATACCTGTCCGCCTTTCTCCCTTCGGGAAGCGTGGCGCTTTC
TCATAGCTCACGCTGTAGGTATCTCAGTTCGGTGTAGGTCGTTCGCTCCAAGCTGGGCTGTGTGCACGAA
CCCCCCGTTCAGCCCGACCGCTGCGCCTTATCCGGTAACTATCGTCTTGAGTCCAACCCGGTAAGACACG
ACTTATCGCCACTGGCAGCAGCCACTGGTAACAGGATTAGCAGAGCGAGGTATGTAGGCGGTGCTACAGA
GTTCTTGAAGTGGTGGCCTAACTACGGCTACACTAGAAGAACAGTATTTGGTATCTGCGCTCTGCTGAAG
CCAGTTACCTTCGGAAAAAGAGTTGGTAGCTCTTGATCCGGCAAACAAACCACCGCTGGTAGCGGTGGTT
TTTTTGTTTGCAAGCAGCAGATTACGCGCAGAAAAAAAGGATCTCAAGAAGATCCTTTGATCTTTTCTAC
GGGGTCTGACGCTCAGTGGAACGAAAACTCACGTTAAGGGATTTTGGTCATGAGATTATCAAAAAGGATC
TTCACCTAGATCCTTTTAAATTAAAAATGAAGTTTTAAATCAATCTAAAGTATATATGAGTAAACTTGGT
CTGACAGTTACCAATGCTTAATCAGTGAGGCACCTATCTCAGCGATCTGTCTATTTCGTTCATCCATAGT
TGCCTGACTCCCCGTCGTGTAGATAACTACGATACGGGAGGGCTTACCATCTGGCCCCAGTGCTGCAATG
ATACCGCGAGACCCACGCTCACCGGCTCCAGATTTATCAGCAATAAACCAGCCAGCCGGAAGGGCCGAGC
GCAGAAGTGGTCCTGCAACTTTATCCGCCTCCATCCAGTCTATTAATTGTTGCCGGGAAGCTAGAGTAAG
TAGTTCGCCAGTTAATAGTTTGCGCAACGTTGTTGCCATTGCTACAGGCATCGTGGTGTCACGCTCGTCG
TTTGGTATGGCTTCATTCAGCTCCGGTTCCCAACGATCAAGGCGAGTTACATGATCCCCCATGTTGTGCA
AAAAAGCGGTTAGCTCCTTCGGTCCTCCGATCGTTGTCAGAAGTAAGTTGGCCGCAGTGTTATCACTCAT
GGTTATGGCAGCACTGCATAATTCTCTTACTGTCATGCCATCCGTAAGATGCTTTTCTGTGACTGGTGAG
TACTCAACCAAGTCATTCTGAGAATAGTGTATGCGGCGACCGAGTTGCTCTTGCCCGGCGTCAATACGGG
ATAATACCGCGCCACATAGCAGAACTTTAAAAGTGCTCATCATTGGAAAACGTTCTTCGGGGCGAAAACT
CTCAAGGATCTTACCGCTGTTGAGATCCAGTTCGATGTAACCCACTCGTGCACCCAACTGATCTTCAGCA
TCTTTTACTTTCACCAGCGTTTCTGGGTGAGCAAAAACAGGAAGGCAAAATGCCGCAAAAAAGGGAATAA
GGGCGACACGGAAATGTTGAATACTCATACTCTTCCTTTTTCAATATTATTGAAGCATTTATCAGGGTTA
TTGTCTCATGAGCGGATACATATTTGAATGTATTTAGAAAAATAAACAAATAGGGGTTCCGCGCACATTT
CCCCGAAAAGTGCCACCTGAC
