>Addgene plasmid #36075 | mcherry-PH | addgene partial sequence | sequence record 58007 | CMV-F 5'-CGCAAATGGGCGGTAGGCGTG-3'
AGCAGAGCTCTCTGGCTAACTAGAGAACCCACTGCTTACTGGCTTATCGAAATTAATACGACTCACTATA
GGGAGACCCAAGCTGGCTAGCGTTTAAACTTAAGCTTATGGTGAGCAAGGGCGAGGAGGATAACATGGCC
ATCATCAAGGAGTTCATGCGCTTCAAGGTGCACATGGAGGGCTCCGTGAACGGCCACGAGTTCGAGATCG
AGGGCGAGGGCGAGGGCCGCCCCTACGAGGGCACCCAGACCGCCAAGCTGAAGGTGACCAAGGGTGGCCC
CCTGCCCTTCGCCTGGGACATCCTGTCCCCTCAGTTCATGTACGGCTCCAAGGCCTACGTGAAGCACCCC
GCCGACATCCCCGACTACTTGAAGCTGTCCTTCCCCGAGGGCTTCAAGTGGGAGCGCGTGATGAACTTCG
AGGACGGCGGCGTGGTGACCGTGACCCAGGACTCCTCCCTGCAGGACGGCGAGTTCATCTACAAGGTGAA
GCTGCGCGGCACCAACTTCCCCTCCGACGGCCCCGTAATGCAGAAGAAGACCATGGGCTGGGAGGCCTCC
TCCGAGCGGATGTACCCCGAGGACGGCGCCCTGAAGGGCGAGATCAAGCAGAGGCTGAAGCTGAAGGACG
GCGGCCACTACGACGCTGAGGTCAAGACCACCTACAAGGCCAAGAAGCCCGTGCAGCTGCCCGGCGCCTA
CAACGTCAACATCAAGTTGGACATCACCTCCCACAACGAGGACTACACCATCGTGGAACAGTACGAACGC
GCCGAGGGCCGCCACTCCACCGGCGGCATGGACGAGCTGTACAAGGAATTCATGGACTCGGGCCGGGACT
TCCTGACCCTGCACGGCCTACAGGATGATGAGGATCTACAGGCGCTGCTGAAGGGCAGCCAGCTCCTGAA
GGTGAAGTCCAGCTCATGGAG
