>Addgene plasmid #36075 | mcherry-PH | addgene partial sequence | sequence record 58195 | mCherry-F 5'-ccccgtaatgcagaagaaga-3'
CGAGCGGATGTACCCCGAGGACGGCGCCCTGAAGGGCGAGATCAAGCAGAGGCTGAAGCTGAAGGACGGC
GGCCACTACGACGCTGAGGTCAAGACCACCTACAAGGCCAAGAAGCCCGTGCAGCTGCCCGGCGCCTACA
ACGTCAACATCAAGTTGGACATCACCTCCCACAACGAGGACTACACCATCGTGGAACAGTACGAACGCGC
CGAGGGCCGCCACTCCACCGGCGGCATGGACGAGCTGTACAAGGAATTCATGGACTCGGGCCGGGACTTC
CTGACCCTGCACGGCCTACAGGATGATGAGGATCTACAGGCGCTGCTGAAGGGCAGCCAGCTCCTGAAGG
TGAAGTCCAGCTCATGGAGGAGAGAGCGCTTCTACAAGTTGCAGGAGGACTGCAAGACCATCTGGCAGGA
GTCCCGCAAGGTCATGCGGACCCCGGAGTCCCAGCTGTTCTCCATCGAGGACATTCAGGAGGTGCGAATG
GGGCACCGCACGGAGGGTCTGGAGAAGTTCGCCCGTGATGTGCCCGAGGACCGCTGCTTCTCCATTGTCT
TCAAGGACCAGCGCAATACACTAGACCTCATCGCCCCATCGCCAGCTGATGCCCAGCACTGGGTGCTGGG
GCTGCACAAGATCATCCACCACTCAGGCTCCATGGACCAGCGTCAGAAGCTACAGCACTGGATTCACTCC
TGCTTGCGAAAAGCTGACAAAAACAAGGACAACAAGATGAGCTTCAAGGAGCTGCAGAACTTCCTGAAGT
AGTCTAGAGGGCCCGTTTAAACCCGCTGATCAGCCTCGACTGTGCCTTCTAGTTGCCAGCCATCTGTTGT
TTGCCCCTCCCCCGTGCCTTCCTTGACCCTGGAA
